>Addgene plasmid #16570 | pBV-Luc mut MBS4 | addgene partial sequence | sequence record 23089 | 16570 with LucNrev
CTTTCNCGGNANGAATGGCGCCGGGCCTTTCTTTATGTTTTTGGCGTCTTCCATGGTGGCTTTACCAACA
GTACCGGAATGCCAAGCTTACTTAGATCGCAGATCTCGATACCGGATCCATTATATACCCGAATTCCGGG
GACGGTTCTGGGCAGGTGACCGCCCACCCATGCGCTGAGGGGCGGACAGGAGGTGCTTCGACTGGGAGGA
GGGCGAAGAGTGTAAGGGGGCGGAGGGGCGATGGCAGCCACGTGATCGGTTGCTATCACACGTGACCGCT
TGACATTGCTCTGAGGAGCAGAGGTGTGGCTACGCGGCGGGCACGTGACTGGCTGCCACAACCCGGTACC
TATCGATAGAGAAATGTTCTGGCACCTGCACTTGCACTGGGGACAGCCTATTTTGCTAGTTTGTTTTGTT
TCGTTTTGTTTTGATGGAGAGCGTATGTTAGTACTATCGATTCACACAAAAAACCAACACACAGATGTAA
TGAAAATAAAGATATTTTATTGCGGCCGCTCCAAGTACCTCCCGTACCTTAATATTACTTACTTATCATG
GTAGCTTGGGCTGGCGTAATAGCGAAGAGGCCCGCACCGATCGCCCTTCCCAACAGTTGCGCAGCCTGAA
TGGCGAATGGCAAATTGTAAGCGTTAATATTTTGTTAAAATTCGCGTTAAATTTTTGTTAAATCAGCTCA
TTTTTTAACCAATAGGCCGAAATCGGCAAAATCCTNATAATCAAAAATAGACCGAGATAGGTTGAGTGTT
GTCCAGTTTGGACAAGAGTCNCTNATNAAAAACGTGGACTCCACGTCAAAGGCGAAACCGT
