[The description below was written by a language model from this plasmid's Addgene catalogue record.]
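Description:
pBV-Luc mut MBS4 is a mammalian luciferase reporter plasmid built on the pBV-Luc backbone (about 4.9 kb without insert). It is propagated in E. coli as a high-copy plasmid under ampicillin selection. No feature table accompanies the record, so the origin of replication, any minimal promoter in the backbone, polyadenylation signals and the type of luciferase are not stated here.

The insert is a short synthetic human promoter fragment carrying c-MYC binding sites (MBS), cloned between KpnI and EcoRI sites, both retained, upstream of the backbone luciferase gene. The catalogue lists luciferase as a C-terminal "tag", but functionally the insert is a regulatory element driving the reporter rather than a coding sequence fused to it. According to the depositor's notes, the fragments in this series were made by annealing pairs of long, partially overlapping oligonucleotides and filling them in with a single PCR cycle. One oligonucleotide supplied MBS1-3 and the other MBS4, each in wild-type or mutant form. The two oligonucleotides given for this entry correspond to wild-type MBS1-3 and mutant MBS4, which matches the plasmid name, so three intact sites sit alongside a disrupted fourth. The notes also mention that additional polymerase-derived mutations were found in some constructs during sequencing.

The associated publication identifies CDK4 as a c-MYC target, which suggests the fragment derives from the CDK4 promoter, although the record does not say so explicitly. The construct is suited to transient transfection assays that compare luciferase output with the wild-type and other mutant reporters in the series, to measure how much the fourth site contributes to c-MYC-dependent transcriptional activation.
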