Addgene plasmid #16570: pBV-Luc mut MBS4
Depositing lab: Bert Vogelstein. Depositing organization: Johns Hopkins University and School of Medicine. Publication: Identification of CDK4 as a target of c-MYC. Hermeking H, Rago C, Schuhmacher M, Li Q, Barrett JF, Obaya AJ, O'Connell BC, Mateyak MK, Tam W, Kohlhuber F, Dang CV, Sedivy JM, Eick D, Vogelstein B, Kinzler KW. Proc Natl Acad Sci U S A. 2000 Feb 29. 97(5):2229-34. 10.1073/pnas.050586197 PubMed 10688915.
Backbone
  Vector backbone: pBV-Luc
  Backbone manufacturer: Vogelstein Lab
  Backbone size w/o insert (bp): 4867
  Vector type: Mammalian Expression, Luciferase
Growth in bacteria
  Bacterial resistance: Ampicillin, 100 μg/mL
  Growth temperature: 37°C
  Growth strain: DH5alpha
  Copy number: High Copy
Gene/Insert
  Gene/Insert name: c-MYC binding sites
  Species: H. sapiens (human)
  Mutation: Mutant MBS4
  Entrez Gene: MYC (a.k.a. MRTL, MYCC, bHLHe39, c-Myc)
  Tag / fusion protein: Luciferase (C terminal on backbone)
  Cloning method: Restriction Enzyme; 5′ cloning site KpnI (not destroyed); 3′ cloning site EcoRI (not destroyed)
  Sequencing primers: 5′ RVprimer3; 3′ LucNrev
Terms and licenses: Academic/Nonprofit Terms; Industry Terms: Not Available to Industry
Depositor comments: To generate reporter constructs, the following oligonucleotides were used: 5'-CCGGTACCGG GTTGTGGCAG CCAGTCACGT GCCCGCCGCG TAGCCACACC TCTGCTCCTC AGAGCAATGT CAAGCGGTCA CGTGTGATAG CAACAGATCA CGTGGCTGCC ATCGCCCCTC-3' [Oligo A, for wild-type c-MYC binding sites (MBS)1-3]; 5'-ATGAATTCCG GACGTTCTGG GCAGGTGACC GCCACCCATG CGCTGAGGGG CGGACAGGAG GTGCTTCGAC TGGGAGGAGG GCGAAGAGTG TAAGGGGGCG GAGGGGCGAT GGCAGCCAGG-3' [Oligo D, for mutant MBS4]. Different combinations of oligonucleotide pairs (A+B, A+D, C+B, C+D) were annealed and converted to double-stranded fragments through one PCR cycle. These promoter fragments were subcloned into pBV-luc. Further polymerase-derived mutants were identified while sequencing the reporter constructs.
How to cite: pBV-Luc mut MBS4 was a gift from Bert Vogelstein (Addgene plasmid # 16570 ; http://n2t.net/addgene:16570 ; RRID:Addgene_16570)
